Addgene plasmid #109872: pHH0103_RANBP1_Ran-BP1
Purpose: Protein expression and purification of RANBP1_Ran-BP1
Depositing lab: Sachdev Sidhu. Depositing organization: University of Toronto. Publication: Large-scale survey and database of high affinity ligands for peptide recognition modules. Teyra J, Kelil A, Jain S, Helmy M, Jajodia R, Hooda Y, Gu J, D'Cruz AA, Nicholson SE, Min J, Sudol M, Kim PM, Bader GD, Sidhu SS. Mol Syst Biol. 2020 Dec;16(12):e9310. doi: 10.15252/msb.20199310. PubMed 33438817.
Backbone
  Vector backbone: pHH0103
  Vector type: Bacterial Expression
Growth in bacteria
  Bacterial resistance: Ampicillin, 100 μg/mL
  Growth temperature: 37°C
  Growth strain: DH5alpha
  Copy number: Low Copy
Gene/Insert
  Gene/Insert name: RANBP1_Ran-BP1
  Species: H. sapiens (human)
  Entrez Gene: RANBP1 (a.k.a. HTF9A)
  Cloning method: Restriction Enzyme; 5′ cloning site Sfi1 (unknown if destroyed); 3′ cloning site Not1 (unknown if destroyed)
Terms and licenses: Academic/Nonprofit Terms; Industry Terms: Not Available to Industry
How to cite: pHH0103_RANBP1_Ran-BP1 was a gift from Sachdev Sidhu (Addgene plasmid # 109872 ; http://n2t.net/addgene:109872 ; RRID:Addgene_109872)
