[The description below was written by a language model from this plasmid's Addgene catalogue record and pLannotate feature annotations shown in this document.]
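Description:
pHH0103_RANBP1_Ran-BP1 is a 7,122 nt bacterial expression plasmid built on the pHH0103 backbone for producing and purifying the Ran-binding (Ran-BP1) domain of human RANBP1 in E. coli. It replicates from a ColE1/pBR322-type origin flanked by the bom mobility region. The record lists it as low copy, although the rop gene appears only as fragments interrupted by an f1 phage origin. Selection is by ampicillin through the AmpR β-lactamase gene and its own promoter.

Expression is driven by the hybrid tac promoter followed by a lac operator, and the plasmid carries its own lacI gene under the lacIq promoter. Transcription is therefore tightly repressed until it is induced with IPTG or lactose. The open reading frame begins with a 6xHis tag and continues through Schistosoma japonicum glutathione S-transferase. It ends with a fragment of RANBP1 of about 400 nt, inserted between SfiI and NotI sites; the name indicates that this fragment is the isolated domain rather than the full-length protein. The resulting His-GST fusion can be purified by either nickel or glutathione affinity, and GST often aids solubility.

An fd phage terminator lies just downstream of the insert. Beyond it are two fragments of M13 gene III and remnants of the tetracycline resistance gene and its promoter. These, together with the f1 origin, suggest that the backbone derives from a phagemid display vector, though they sit after the terminator and seem to be vestigial. The associated publication is a large-scale survey of ligands for peptide recognition modules, which is consistent with the purified domain being used as a target for binding studies.
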