Features (pLannotate 1.2.2; 21 found; start..end, strand, type, name):
      1..29      +  promoter       tac promoter: strong E. coli promoter; hybrid between the trp and lac UV5 promoters
     37..53      +  protein_bind   lac operator: The lac repressor binds to the lac operator to inhibit transcription in E. coli. This inhibition can be relieved by adding lactose or isopropyl-β-D-thiogalactopyranoside (IPTG). lac repressor encoded by lacI
    138..155     +  CDS            6xHis: 6xHis affinity tag
    171..824     +  CDS            GST26_SCHJA: Experimental evidence at protein level: Swiss-Prot protein existence level 1. GST isoenzymes appear to play a central role in the parasite detoxification system. Other functions are also suspected including a role in increasing the solubility of haematin in the parasite gut. From Schistosoma japonicum (Blood fluke).
    897..1304    +  CDS            RANBP1 (fragment): RANG_HUMAN - Experimental evidence at protein level: Swiss-Prot protein existence level 1. Plays a role in RAN-dependent nucleocytoplasmic transport. Alleviates the TNPO1-dependent inhibition of RAN GTPase activity and mediates the dissociation of RAN from proteins involved in transport into the nucleus (By similarity). Induces a conformation change in the complex formed by XPO1 and RAN that triggers the release of the nuclear export signal of cargo proteins (PubMed:20485264). Promotes the disassembly of the complex formed by RAN and importin beta. Promotes dissociation of RAN from a complex w
   1317..1364    +  terminator     fd terminator (sequence withheld): central terminator from bacteriophage fd (Otsuka and Kunisawa, 1982)
   1369..1581    +  CDS            M13 gene III (fragment) (sequence partly withheld): pIII; III; minor coat protein
   1596..2066    +  CDS            M13 gene III (fragment) (sequence partly withheld): pIII; III; minor coat protein
   2088..2158    +  CDS            TcR (fragment): tetracycline efflux protein; tet; confers resistance to tetracycline
   2400..2780    -  CDS            YPB1_ECOLX: Protein predicted: Swiss-Prot protein existence level 4. From Escherichia coli.
   2797..2948    +  CDS            rop (fragment): Rop protein, which maintains plasmids at low copy number; rop
   2984..3412    -  rep_origin     f1 ori (sequence partly withheld): f1 bacteriophage origin of replication; arrow indicates direction of (+) strand synthesis
   3421..3460    +  CDS            rop (fragment): Rop protein, which maintains plasmids at low copy number; rop
   3562..3702    +  misc_feature   bom: basis of mobility region from pBR322
   3888..4475    -  rep_origin     ori: high-copy-number ColE1/pMB1/pBR322/pUC origin of replication
   4646..5506    -  CDS            AmpR: β-lactamase; bla; confers resistance to ampicillin, carbenicillin, and related antibiotics
   5507..5611    -  promoter       AmpR promoter: bla
   5720..5797    +  promoter       lacIq promoter: lacI (mutant); In the lacIq allele, a single base change in the promoter boosts expression of the lacI gene about 10-fold.
   5798..6880    +  CDS            lacI: lac repressor; lacI; The lac repressor binds to the lac operator to inhibit transcription in E. coli. This inhibition can be relieved by adding lactose or isopropyl-β-D-thiogalactopyranoside (IPTG).
   6893..6914    +  protein_bind   CAP binding site: CAP binding activates transcription in the presence of cAMP. E. coli catabolite activator protein
   6933..6950    +  promoter       tet promoter (fragment): E. coli promoter for tetracycline efflux protein gene
>Addgene plasmid #109872 | pHH0103_RANBP1_Ran-BP1 | addgene full sequence | sequence record 214897 | Addgene NGS Result
TTGACAATTAATCATCGGCTCGTATAATGTGTGGAATTGTGAGCGGATAACAATTTCACACAGGAAACAG
CCAGTCCGTTTAGGTGTTTTCACGAGCACTTCACCAACAAGGACCATAGATTATGAAAATCGAAGAACAC
CATCACCATCACCATTCCAGCGGTAAGCTTATGTCCCCTATACTAGGTTATTGGAAAATTAAGGGCCTTG
TGCAACCCACTCGACTTCTTTTGGAATATCTTGAAGAAAAATATGAAGAGCATTTGTATGAGCGCGATGA
AGGTGATAAATGGCGAAACAAAAAGTTTGAATTGGGTTTGGAGTTTCCCAATCTTCCTTATTATATTGAT
GGTGATGTTAAATTAACACAGTCTATGGCCATCATACGTTATATAGCTGACAAGCACAACATGTTGGGTG
GTTGTCCAAAAGAGCGTGCAGAGATTTCAATGCTTGAAGGAGCGGTTTTGGATATTAGATACGGTGTTTC
GAGAATTGCATATAGTAAAGACTTTGAAACTCTCAAAGTTGATTTTCTTAGCAAGCTACCTGAAATGCTG
AAAATGTTCGAAGATCGTTTATGTCATAAAACATATTTAAATGGTGATCATGTAACCCATCCTGACTTCA
TGTTGTATGACGCTCTTGATGTTGTTTTATACATGGACCCAATGTGCCTGGATGCGTTCCCAAAATTAGT
TTGTTTTAAAAAACGTATTGAAGCTATCCCACAAATTGATAAGTACTTGAAATCCAGCAAGTATATAGCA
TGGCCTTTGCAGGGCTGGCAAGCCACGTTTGGTGGTGGCGACCATCCTCCAAAATCGGATCTGGAAGTTC
TGTTCCAGGGGCCCCTGTCCAGCGGTCTGGTTCCGCGTGGTTCCGGTACCGCGGCCCAGCCGGCCAAAAC
CCTGGAAGAAGATGAAGAAGAACTGTTTAAAATGCGTGCAAAGCTGTTTCGCTTCGCTAGCGAAAACGAT
CTGCCGGAATGGAAAGAACGTGGCACGGGTGACGTGAAGCTGCTGAAACATAAGGAAAAAGGCGCGATTC
GCCTGCTGATGCGTCGCGATAAAACCCTGAAGATTTGCGCCAATCACTATATCACGCCGATGATGGAACT
GAAACCGAACGCGGGTTCTGACCGTGCCTGGGTTTGGAATACCCATGCGGATTTTGCCGACGAATGCCCG
AAACCGGAACTGCTGGCAATTCGCTTCCTGAACGCAGAAAATGCTCAGAAGTTTAAAACGAAGTTCGAAG
AATGTCGTAAAGAAATCGAAGAACGCGAAAAGAAAGCGGGCGCGGCCGCATA
[142 nt withheld, positions 1313-1454]
C
[98 nt withheld, positions 1456-1553]
AGTTTGTACTGGTGACGAAACTCAGTGTCTAGCTAGAGTGGC
[149 nt withheld, positions 1596-1744]
T
[41 nt withheld, positions 1746-1786]
T
[62 nt withheld, positions 1788-1849]
A
[35 nt withheld, positions 1851-1885]
CCTCCCTCAATCGGTTGAATGTCGCCCTTTTGTCTTTGGCGCTGGTAAACCATATGAA
[86 nt withheld, positions 1944-2029]
T
[54 nt withheld, positions 2031-2084]
CTAGCGCCGCCCTATACCTTGTCTGCCTCCCCGCGTTGCGTCGCGGTGCATGGAGCCGGGCCACCTCGAC
CTGAATGGAAGCCGGCGGCACCTCGCTAACGGATTCACCACTCCAAGAATTGGAGCCAATCAATTCTTGC
GGAGAACTGTGAATGCGCAAACCAACCCTTGGCAGAACATATCCATCGCGTCCGCCATCTCCAGCAGCCG
CACGCGGCGCATCTCGGGCAGCGTTGGGTCCTGGCCACGGGTGCGCATGATCGTGCTCCTGTCGTTGAGG
ACCCGGCTAGGCTGGCGGGGTTGCCTTACTGGTTAGCAGAATGAATCACCGATACGCGAGCGAACGTGAA
GCGACTGCTGCTGCAAAACGTCTGCGACCTGAGCAACAACATGAATGGTCTTCGGTTTCCGTGTTTCGTA
AAGTCTGGAAACGCGGAAGTCAGCGCCCTGCACCATTATGTTCCGGATCTGCATCGCAGGATGCTGCTGG
CTACCCTGTGGAACACCTACATCTGTATTAACGAAGCGCTGGCATTGACCCTGAGTGATTTTTCTCTGGT
CCCGCCGCATCCATACCGCCAGTTGTTTACCCTCACAACGTTCCAGTAACCGGGCATGTTCATCATCAGT
AACCCGTATCGTGAGCATCCTCTCTCGTTTCATCGGTATCATTACCCCCATGAACAGAAATCCCCCTTAC
ACGGAGGCATCAGTGACCAAACAGGAAAAAACCGCCCTTAACATGGCCCGCTTTATCAGAAGCCAGACAT
TAACGCTTCTGGAGAAACTCAACGAGCTGGACGCGGATGAACAGGCAGACATCTGTGAATCGCTTCACGA
CCACGCTGATGAGCTTTACCGCAGGATCCGCGAAATTGTAAGCGTTAATATTTTGTTAAAATTCGCGTTA
AATTTTTGTTAAATCAGCTCATTTTTTAACCAATAGGCCGAAATCGGCAAAATCCCTTATAAATCAAAAG
AATAGACCGAGATAGGGT
[37 nt withheld, positions 3083-3119]
AAAGAACGTGGACTCCAACGTCAAAGG
[49 nt withheld, positions 3147-3195]
T
[91 nt withheld, positions 3197-3287]
G
[124 nt withheld, positions 3289-3412]
CGCGGATCCTGCCTCGCGCGTTTCGGTGATGACGGTGAAAACCTCTGACACATGCAGCTCCCGGAGACGG
TCACAGCTTGTCTGTAAGCGGATGCCGGGAGCAGACAAGCCCGTCAGGGCGCGTCAGCGGGTGTTGGCGG
GTGTCGGGGCGCAGCCATGACCCAGTCACGTAGCGATAGCGGAGTGTATACTGGCTTAACTATGCGGCAT
CAGAGCAGATTGTACTGAGAGTGCACCATATGCGGTGTGAAATACCGCACAGATGCGTAAGGAGAAAATA
CCGCATCAGGCGCTCTTCCGCTTCCTCGCTCACTGACTCGCTGCGCTCGGTCGTTCGGCTGCGGCGAGCG
GTATCAGCTCACTCAAAGGCGGTAATACGGTTATCCACAGAATCAGGGGATAACGCAGGAAAGAACATGT
GAGCAAAAGGCCAGCAAAAGGCCAGGAACCGTAAAAAGGCCGCGTTGCTGGCGTTTTTCCATAGGCTCCG
CCCCCCTGACGAGCATCACAAAAATCGACGCTCAAGTCAGAGGTGGCGAAACCCGACAGGACTATAAAGA
TACCAGGGTTTCCCCCTGGAAGCTCCCTCGTGCGCTCTCCTGTTCCGACCCTGCCGCTTACCGGATACCT
GTCCGCCTTTCTCCCTTCGGGAAGCGTGGCGCTTTCTCATAGCTCACGCTGTAGGTATCTCAGTTCGGTG
TAGGTCGTTCGCTCCAAGCTGGGCTGTGTGCACGAACCCCCCGTTCAGCCCGACCGCTGCGCCTTATCCG
GTAACTATCGTCTTGAGTCCAACCCGGTAAGACACGACTTATCGCCACTGGCAGCAGCCACTGGTAACAG
GATTAGCAGAGCGAGGTATGTAGGCGGTGCTACAGAGTTCTTGAAGTGGTGGCCTAACTACGGCTACACT
AGAAGGACAGTATTTGGTATCTGCGCTCTGCTGAAGCCAGTTACCTTCGGAAAAAGAGTTGGTAGCTCTT
GATCCGGCAAACAAACCACCGCTGGTAGCGGTGGTTTTTTTGTTTGCAAGCAGCAGATTACGCGCAGAAA
AAAAGGATCTCAAGAAGATCCTTTGATCTTTTCTACGGGGTCTGACGCTCAGTGGAACGAAAACTCACGT
TAAGGGATTTTGGTCATGAGATTATCAAAAAGGATCTTCACCTAGATCCTTTTAAATTAAAAATGAAGTT
TTAAATCAATCTAAAGTATATATGAGTAAACTTGGTCTGACAGTTACCAATGCTTAATCAGTGAGGCACC
TATCTCAGCGATCTGTCTATTTCGTTCATCCATAGTTGCCTGACTCCCCGTCGTGTAGATAACTACGATA
CGGGAGGGCTTACCATCTGGCCCCAGTGCTGCAATGATACCGCGAGACCCACGCTCACCGGCTCCAGATT
TATCAGCAATAAACCAGCCAGCCGGAAGGGCCGAGCGCAGAAGTGGTCCTGCAACTTTATCCGCCTCCAT
CCAGTCTATTAATTGTTGCCGGGAAGCTAGAGTAAGTAGTTCGCCAGTTAATAGTTTGCGCAACGTTGTT
GCCATTGCTGCAGGCATCGTGGTGTCACGCTCGTCGTTTGGTATGGCTTCATTCAGCTCCGGTTCCCAAC
GATCAAGGCGAGTTACATGATCCCCCATGTTGTGCAAAAAAGCGGTTAGCTCCTTCGGTCCTCCGATCGT
TGTCAGAAGTAAGTTGGCCGCAGTGTTATCACTCATGGTTATGGCAGCACTGCATAATTCTCTTACTGTC
ATGCCATCCGTAAGATGCTTTTCTGTGACTGGTGAGTACTCAACCAAGTCATTCTGAGAATAGTGTATGC
GGCGACCGAGTTGCTCTTGCCCGGCGTCAACACGGGATAATACCGCGCCACATAGCAGAACTTTAAAAGT
GCTCATCATTGGAAAACGTTCTTCGGGGCGAAAACTCTCAAGGATCTTACCGCTGTTGAGATCCAGTTCG
ATGTAACCCACTCGTGCACCCAACTGATCTTCAGCATCTTTTACTTTCACCAGCGTTTCTGGGTGAGCAA
AAACAGGAAGGCAAAATGCCGCAAAAAAGGGAATAAGGGCGACACGGAAATGTTGAATACTCATACTCTT
CCTTTTTCAATATTATTGAAGCATTTATCAGGGTTATTGTCTCATGAGCGGATACATATTTGAATGTATT
TAGAAAAATAAACAAATAGGGGTTCCGCGCACATTTCCCCGAAAAGTGCCACCTGACGTCTAAGAAACCA
TTATTATCATGACATTAACCTATAAAAATAGGCGTATCACGAGGCCCTTTCGTCTTCAAGAATTCCCGAC
ACCATCGAATGGTGCAAAACCTTTCGCGGTATGGCATGATAGCGCCCGGAAGAGAGTCAATTCAGGGTGG
TGAATGTGAAACCAGTAACGTTATACGATGTCGCAGAGTATGCCGGTGTCTCTTATCAGACCGTTTCCCG
CGTGGTGAACCAGGCCAGCCACGTTTCTGCGAAAACGCGGGAAAAAGTGGAAGCGGCGATGGCGGAGCTG
AATTACATTCCCAACCGCGTGGCACAACAACTGGCGGGCAAACAGTCGTTGCTGATTGGCGTTGCCACCT
CCAGTCTGGCCCTGCACGCGCCGTCGCAAATTGTCGCGGCGATTAAATCTCGCGCCGATCAACTGGGTGC
CAGCGTGGTGGTGTCGATGGTAGAACGAAGCGGCGTCGAAGCCTGTAAAGCGGCGGTGCACAATCTTCTC
GCGCAACGCGTCAGTGGGCTGATCATTAACTATCCGCTGGATGACCAGGATGCCATTGCTGTGGAAGCTG
CCTGCACTAATGTTCCGGCGTTATTTCTTGATGTCTCTGACCAGACACCCATCAACAGTATTATTTTCTC
CCATGAAGACGGTACGCGACTGGGCGTGGAGCATCTGGTCGCATTGGGTCACCAGCAAATCGCGCTGTTA
GCGGGCCCATTAAGTTCTGTCTCGGCGCGTCTGCGTCTGGCTGGCTGGCATAAATATCTCACTCGCAATC
AAATTCAGCCGATAGCGGAACGGGAAGGCGACTGGAGTGCCATGTCCGGTTTTCAACAAACCATGCAAAT
GCTGAATGAGGGCATCGTTCCCACTGCGATGCTGGTTGCCAACGATCAGATGGCGCTGGGCGCAATGCGC
GCCATTACCGAGTCCGGGCTGCGCGTTGGTGCGGATATCTCGGTAGTGGGATACGACGATACCGAAGACA
GCTCATGTTATATCCCGCCGTTAACCACCATCAAACAGGATTTTCGCCTGCTGGGGCAAACCAGCGTGGA
CCGCTTGCTGCAACTCTCTCAGGGCCAGGCGGTGAAGGGCAATCAGCTGTTGCCCGTCTCACTGGTGAAA
AGAAAAACCACCCTGGCGCCCAATACGCAAACCGCCTCTCCCCGCGCGTTGGCCGATTCATTAATGCAGC
TGGCACGACAGGTTTCCCGACTGGAAAGCGGGCAGTGAGCGCAACGCAATTAATGTAAGTTAGCTCACTC
ATTAGGCACAATTCTCATGTTTGACAGCTTATCATCGACTGCACGGTGCACCAATGCTTCTGGCGTCAGG
CAGCCATCGGAAGCTGTGGTATGGCTGTGCAGGTCGTAAATCACTGCATAATTCGTGTCGCTCAAGGCGC
ACTCCCGTTCTGGATAATGTTTTTTGCGCCGACATCATAACGGTTCTGGCAAATATTCTGAAATGAGCTG
