>Addgene plasmid #109872 | pHH0103_RANBP1_Ran-BP1 | depositor partial sequence | sequence record 206824 | pHH0103_RANBP1_Ran-BP1 sequence 417 bps
GGCCCAGCCGGCCAAAACCCTGGAAGAAGATGAAGAAGAACTGTTTAAAATGCGTGCAAAGCTGTTTCGC
TTCGCTAGCGAAAACGATCTGCCGGAATGGAAAGAACGTGGCACGGGTGACGTGAAGCTGCTGAAACATA
AGGAAAAAGGCGCGATTCGCCTGCTGATGCGTCGCGATAAAACCCTGAAGATTTGCGCCAATCACTATAT
CACGCCGATGATGGAACTGAAACCGAACGCGGGTTCTGACCGTGCCTGGGTTTGGAATACCCATGCGGAT
TTTGCCGACGAATGCCCGAAACCGGAACTGCTGGCAATTCGCTTCCTGAACGCAGAAAATGCTCAGAAGT
TTAAAACGAAGTTCGAAGAATGTCGTAAAGAAATCGAAGAACGCGAAAAGAAAGCGGGCGCGGCCGC
